Addgene plasmid #207918: pMP116
Purpose: (Empty Backbone) GreenBraid destination vector pGBZ1 - PaqCI - Eco31I - spisPink- Eco31I - PaqCI
Depositing lab: Alexis Maizel. Depositing organization: Universitaet Heidelberg. Publication: GreenGate 2.0: Backwards compatible addons for assembly of complex transcriptional units and their stacking with GreenGate. Piepers M, Erbstein K, Reyes-Hernandez J, Song C, Tessi T, Petrasiunaite V, Faerber N, Distel K, Maizel A. PLoS One. 2023 Sep 8;18(9):e0290097. doi: 10.1371/journal.pone.0290097. eCollection 2023. PubMed 37682951.
Backbone
  Vector backbone: pCAMBIA
  Vector type: Plant Expression
  Selectable markers: spisPINK
Growth in bacteria
  Bacterial resistance: Kanamycin, 50 μg/mL
  Growth temperature: 37°C
  Growth strain: DH5alpha
  Copy number: High Copy
Gene/Insert
  Gene/Insert name: None
Terms and licenses: Academic/Nonprofit Terms; Industry Terms: Not Available to Industry
How to cite: pMP116 was a gift from Alexis Maizel (Addgene plasmid # 207918 ; http://n2t.net/addgene:207918 ; RRID:Addgene_207918)
