[The description below was written by a language model from this plasmid's Addgene catalogue record and pLannotate feature annotations shown in this document.]
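Description:
pMP116 is an empty destination vector of the GreenBraid system (designated pGBZ1), part of a set of GreenGate-compatible add-ons for building complex plant transcriptional units and stacking them. It is a 7.3 kb binary T-DNA plasmid on a pCAMBIA backbone and carries no gene insert. For propagation it combines a high-copy ColE1/pUC-type origin for E. coli with the pVS1 replicon (oriV, RepA and the StaA stability protein), which in binary vectors of this type supports maintenance in Agrobacterium. A pBR322 bom region and a short remnant of rop are also annotated. Bacterial selection is by kanamycin through the aph(3')-Ia gene, which lies in the backbone outside the T-DNA.

Between the left and right nopaline-type T-DNA border repeats, which sit close together across the plasmid's numbering origin, lies a dropout cassette described in the record as PaqCI – Eco31I – spisPink – Eco31I – PaqCI. The cassette consists of the constitutive bacterial J23119 promoter (annotated as a fragment) driving the spisPink chromoprotein from Stylophora pistillata, followed by the rrnB T1 and T7Te terminators. This gives colonies carrying the unmodified vector a visible pink colour. The nested type IIS restriction sites allow the cassette to be excised and replaced by assembled modules in Golden Gate-style reactions, so that correct recombinants can be recognised as colourless colonies. The "selectable marker" listed in the record is therefore a visual bacterial screening marker. No plant selection marker, plant promoter or plant terminator is annotated in the empty vector, so these would have to come from the modules cloned into it. The restriction sites themselves are not marked in the feature table, so their exact positions and overhangs are not stated.
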