Features (pLannotate 1.2.2; 14 found; start..end, strand, type, name):
     51..79      +  promoter       J23119 promoter (fragment): bacterial promoter (Registry of Standard Biological Parts BBa J23119)
    106..777     +  CDS            spisCP: spisCP is a fluorescent protein published in 2008, derived from Stylophora pistillata. It is reported to be a tetramer.
    788..859     +  terminator     rrnB T1 terminator: transcription terminator T1 from the E. coli rrnB gene
    875..902     +  terminator     T7Te terminator: phage T7 early transcription terminator
    947..971     +  misc_feature   RB T-DNA repeat: right border repeat from nopaline C58 T-DNA
   1311..1712    +  CDS            Y4CG_SINFN (fragment): Protein inferred from homology: Swiss-Prot protein existence level 3. From Sinorhizobium fredii (strain NBRC 101917 / NGR234).
   2272..2901    +  CDS            pVS1 StaA: stability protein from the Pseudomonas plasmid pVS1 (Heeb et al., 2000)
   3330..4403    +  CDS            pVS1 RepA: replication protein from the Pseudomonas plasmid pVS1 (Heeb et al., 2000)
   4469..4663    +  rep_origin     pVS1 oriV: origin of replication for the Pseudomonas plasmid pVS1 (Heeb et al., 2000)
   4866..4905    +  CDS            rop (fragment): Rop protein, which maintains plasmids at low copy number; rop
   5007..5147    +  misc_feature   bom: basis of mobility region from pBR322
   5333..5921    -  rep_origin     ori: high-copy-number ColE1/pMB1/pBR322/pUC origin of replication
   6009..6824    -  CDS            KanR: aminoglycoside phosphotransferase; aph(3')-Ia; confers resistance to kanamycin in bacteria or G418 (Geneticin®) in eukaryotes
   7257..7281    +  misc_feature   LB T-DNA repeat: left border repeat from nopaline C58 T-DNA
>Addgene plasmid #207918 | pMP116 | addgene full sequence | sequence record 415144 | Addgene NGS Result
TAACGAATTACCATGGCACCTGCTGCAACCTAGAGACCCTGCAGTTTACGGCTAGCTCAGTCCTAGGTAT
AGTGCTAGCTACTAGAGAAAGAGGAGAAATACTAAATGTCGCACTCAAAACAAGCACTGGCAGATACGAT
GAAAATGACGTGGCTGATGGAAGGTTCGGTCAACGGTCACGCCTTTACGATTGAAGGCGAAGGTACCGGC
AAACCGTATGAAGGTAAACAGAGTGGCACCTTTCGTGTTACGAAAGGCGGTCCGCTGCCGTTTGCGTTTG
ATATTGTCGCTCCGACCCTGAAATACGGTTTCAAATGCTTCATGAAATACCCGGCGGATATTCCGGACTA
CTTTAAACTGGCCTTCCCGGAAGGCCTGACGTACGATCGTAAAATTGCGTTTGAAGACGGCGGTTGTGCG
ACCGCCACGGTCGAAATGAGCCTGAAGGGTAACACCCTGGTGCATAAAACGAACTTTCAGGGCGGTAATT
TCCCGATTGATGGTCCGGTGATGCAAAAACGCACCCTGGGCTGGGAACCGACCTCTGAAAAAATGACGCC
GTGCGATGGTATTATCAAAGGCGACACCATCATGTACCTGATGGTTGAAGGCGGTAAAACGCTGAAATGT
CGTTATGAAAACAATTACCGCGCCAACAAACCAGTGCTGATGCCGCCGAGCCACTTTGTGGATCTGCGTC
TGACCCGCACGAATCTGGATAAAGAAGGTCTGGCGTTCAAACTGGAAGAATATGCTGTTGCCCGTGTGCT
GGAAGTGTAATAAGCTTCAAATAAAACGAAAGGCTCAGTCGAAAGACTGGGCCTTTCGTTTTATCTGTTG
TTTGTCGGTGAACGCTCTCTACTAGAGTCACACTGGCTCACCTTCGGGTGGGCCTTTCTGCGGGATCCGG
TCTCTGTATGTCATATGGCAGGTGCTCGAGCAATTCTGACAGGATATATTGGCGGGTAAACCTAAGAGAA
AAGAGCGTTTATTAGAATAATCGGATATTTAAAAGGGCGTGAAAAGGTTTATCCGTTCGTCCATTTGTAT
GTGCATGCCAACCACAGGGTTCCCCTCGGGATCAAAGTACTTTGATCCAACCCCTCCGCTGCTATAGTGC
AGTCGGCTTCTGACGTTCAGTGCAGCCGTCATCTGAAAACGACATGTCGCACAAGTCCTAAGTTACGCGA
CAGGCTGCCGCCCTGCCCTTTTCCTGGCGTTTTCTTGTCGCGTGTTTTAGTCGCATAAAGTAGAATACTT
GCGACTAGAACCGGAGACATTACGCCATGAACAAGAGCGCCGCCGCTGGCCTGCTGGGCTATGCCCGCGT
CAGCACCGACGACCAGGACTTGACCAACCAACGGGCCGAACTGCACGCGGCCGGCTGCACCAAGCTGTTT
TCCGAGAAGATCACCGGCACCAGGCGCGACCGCCCGGAGCTGGCCAGGATGCTTGACCACCTACGCCCTG
GCGACGTTGTGACAGTGACCAGGCTAGACCGCCTGGCCCGCAGCACCCGCGACCTACTGGACATTGCCGA
GCGCATCCAGGAGGCCGGCGCGGGCCTGCGTAGCCTGGCAGAGCCGTGGGCCGACACCACCACGCCGGCC
GGCCGCATGGTGTTGACCGTGTTCGCCGGCATTGCCGAGTTCGAGCGTTCCCTAATCATCGACCGCACCC
GGAGCGGGCGCGAGGCCGCCAAGGCCCGAGGCGTGAAGTTTGGCCCCCGCCCTACCCTCACCCCGGCACA
GATCGCGCACGCCCGCGAGCTGATCGACCAGGAAGGCCGCACCGTGAAAGAGGCGGCTGCACTGCTTGGC
GTGCATCGCTCGACCCTGTACCGCGCACTTGAGCGCAGCGAGGAAGTGACGCCCACCGAGGCCAGGCGGC
GCGGTGCCTTCCGTGAGGACGCATTGACCGAGGCCGACGCCCTGGCGGCCGCCGAGAATGAACGCCAAGA
GGAACAAGCATGAAACCGCACCAGGACGGCCAGGACGAACCGTTTTTCATTACCGAAGAGATCGAGGCGG
AGATGATCGCGGCCGGGTACGTGTTCGAGCCGCCCGCGCACCTCTCAACCGTGCGGCTGCATGAAATCCT
GGCCGGTTTGTCTGATGCCAAGCTGGCGGCCTGGCCGGCCAGCTTGGCCGCTGAAGAAACCGAGCGCCGC
CGTCTAAAAAGGTGATGTGTATTTGAGTAAAACAGCTTGCGTCATGCGGTCGCTGCGTATATGATGCGAT
GAGTAAATAAACAAATACGCAAGGGGAACGCATGAAGGTTATCGCTGTACTTAACCAGAAAGGCGGGTCA
GGCAAGACGACCATCGCAACCCATCTAGCCCGCGCCCTGCAACTCGCCGGGGCCGATGTTCTGTTAGTCG
ATTCCGATCCCCAGGGCAGTGCCCGCGATTGGGCGGCCGTGCGGGAAGATCAACCGCTAACCGTTGTCGG
CATCGACCGCCCGACGATTGACCGCGACGTGAAGGCCATCGGCCGGCGCGACTTCGTAGTGATCGACGGA
GCGCCCCAGGCGGCGGACTTGGCTGTGTCCGCGATCAAGGCAGCCGACTTCGTGCTGATTCCGGTGCAGC
CAAGCCCTTACGACATATGGGCCACCGCCGACCTGGTGGAGCTGGTTAAGCAGCGCATTGAGGTCACGGA
TGGAAGGCTACAAGCGGCCTTTGTCGTGTCGCGGGCGATCAAAGGCACGCGCATCGGCGGTGAGGTTGCC
GAGGCGCTGGCCGGGTACGAGCTGCCCATTCTTGAGTCCCGTATCACGCAGCGCGTGAGCTACCCAGGCA
CTGCCGCCGCCGGCACAACCGTTCTTGAATCAGAACCCGAGGGCGACGCTGCCCGCGAGGTCCAGGCGCT
GGCCGCTGAAATTAAATCAAAACTCATTTGAGTTAATGAGGTAAAGAGAAAATGAGCAAAAGCACAAACA
CGCTAAGTGCCGGCCGTCCGAGCGCACGCAGCAGCAAGGCTGCAACGTTGGCCAGCCTGGCAGACACGCC
AGCCATGAAGCGGGTCAACTTTCAGTTGCCGGCGGAGGATCACACCAAGCTGAAGATGTACGCGGTACGC
CAAGGCAAGACCATTACCGAGCTGCTATCTGAATACATCGCGCAGCTACCAGAGTAAATGAGCAAATGAA
TAAATGAGTAGATGAATTTTAGCGGCTAAAGGAGGCGGCATGGAAAATCAAGAACAACCAGGCACCGACG
CCGTGGAATGCCCCATGTGTGGAGGAACGGGCGGTTGGCCAGGCGTAAGCGGCTGGGTTGCCTGCCGGCC
CTGCAATGGCACTGGAACCCCCAAGCCCGAGGAATCGGCGTGAGCGGTCGCAAACCATCCGGCCCGGTAC
AAATCGGCGCGGCGCTGGGTGATGACCTGGTGGAGAAGTTGAAGGCCGCGCAGGCCGCCCAGCGGCAACG
CATCGAGGCAGAAGCACGCCCCGGTGAATCGTGGCAAGCGGCCGCTGATCGAATCCGCAAAGAATCCCGG
CAACCGCCGGCAGCCGGTGCGCCGTCGATTAGGAAGCCGCCCAAGGGCGACGAGCAACCAGATTTTTTCG
TTCCGATGCTCTATGACGTGGGCACCCGCGATAGTCGCAGCATCATGGACGTGGCCGTTTTCCGTCTGTC
GAAGCGTGACCGACGAGCTGGCGAGGTGATCCGCTACGAGCTTCCAGACGGGCACGTAGAGGTTTCCGCA
GGGCCGGCCGGCATGGCCAGTGTGTGGGATTACGACCTGGTACTGATGGCGGTTTCCCATCTAACCGAAT
CCATGAACCGATACCGGGAAGGGAAGGGAGACAAGCCCGGCCGCGTGTTCCGTCCACACGTTGCGGACGT
ACTCAAGTTCTGCCGGCGAGCCGATGGCGGAAAGCAGAAAGACGACCTGGTAGAAACCTGCATTCGGTTA
AACACCACGCACGTTGCCATGCAGCGTACGAAGAAGGCCAAGAACGGCCGCCTGGTGACGGTATCCGAGG
GTGAAGCCTTGATTAGCCGCTACAAGATCGTAAAGAGCGAAACCGGGCGGCCGGAGTACATCGAGATCGA
GCTAGCTGATTGGATGTACCGCGAGATCACAGAAGGCAAGAACCCGGACGTGCTGACGGTTCACCCCGAT
TACTTTTTGATCGATCCCGGCATCGGCCGTTTTCTCTACCGCCTGGCACGCCGCGCCGCAGGCAAGGCAG
AAGCCAGATGGTTGTTCAAGACGATCTACGAACGCAGTGGCAGCGCCGGAGAGTTCAAGAAGTTCTGTTT
CACCGTGCGCAAGCTGATCGGGTCAAATGACCTGCCGGAGTACGATTTGAAGGAGGAGGCGGGGCAGGCT
GGCCCGATCCTAGTCATGCGCTACCGCAACCTGATCGAGGGCGAAGCATCCGCCGGTTCCTAATGTACGG
AGCAGATGCTAGGGCAAATTGCCCTAGCAGGGGAAAAAGGTCGAAAAGGACTCTTTCCTGTGGATAGCAC
GTACATTGGGAACCCAAAGCCGTACATTGGGAACCGGAACCCGTACATTGGGAACCCAAAGCCGTACATT
GGGAACCGGTCACACATGTAAGTGACTGATATAAAAGAGAAAAAAGGCGATTTTTCCGCCTAAAACTCTT
TAAAACTTATTAAAACTCTTAAAACCCGCCTGGCCTGTGCATAACTGTCTGGCCAGCGCACAGCCGAAGA
GCTGCAAAAAGCGCCTACCCTTCGGTCGCTGCGCTCCCTACGCCCCGCCGCTTCGCGTCGGCCTATCGCG
GCCGCTGGCCGCTCAAAAATGGCTGGCCTACGGCCAGGCAATCTACCAGGGCGCGGACAAGCCGCGCCGT
CGCCACTCGACCGCCGGCGCCCACATCAAGGCACCCTGCCTCGCGCGTTTCGGTGATGACGGTGAAAACC
TCTGACACATGCAGCTCCCGGTGACGGTCACAGCTTGTCTGTAAGCGGATGCCGGGAGCAGACAAGCCCG
TCAGGGCGCGTCAGCGGGTGTTGGCGGGTGTCGGGGCGCAGCCATGACCCAGTCACGTAGCGATAGCGGA
GTGTATACTGGCTTAACTATGCGGCATCAGAGCAGATTGTACTGAGAGTGCACCATATGCGGTGTGAAAT
ACCGCACAGATGCGTAAGGAGAAAATACCGCATCAGGCGCTCTTCCGCTTCCTCGCTCACTGACTCGCTG
CGCTCGGTCGTTCGGCTGCGGCGAGCGGTATCAGCTCACTCAAAGGCGGTAATACGGTTATCCACAGAAT
CAGGGGATAACGCAGGAAAGAACATGTGAGCAAAAGGCCAGCAAAAGGCCAGGAACCGTAAAAAGGCCGC
GTTGCTGGCGTTTTTCCATAGGCTCCGCCCCCCTGACGAGCATCACAAAAATCGACGCTCAAGTCAGAGG
TGGCGAAACCCGACAGGACTATAAAGATACCAGGCGTTTCCCCCTGGAAGCTCCCTCGTGCGCTCTCCTG
TTCCGACCCTGCCGCTTACCGGATACCTGTCCGCCTTTCTCCCTTCGGGAAGCGTGGCGCTTTCTCATAG
CTCACGCTGTAGGTATCTCAGTTCGGTGTAGGTCGTTCGCTCCAAGCTGGGCTGTGTGCACGAACCCCCC
GTTCAGCCCGACCGCTGCGCCTTATCCGGTAACTATCGTCTTGAGTCCAACCCGGTAAGACACGACTTAT
CGCCACTGGCAGCAGCCACTGGTAACAGGATTAGCAGAGCGAGGTATGTAGGCGGTGCTACAGAGTTCTT
GAAGTGGTGGCCTAACTACGGCTACACTAGAAGGACAGTATTTGGTATCTGCGCTCTGCTGAAGCCAGTT
ACCTTCGGAAAAAGAGTTGGTAGCTCTTGATCCGGCAAACAAACCACCGCTGGTAGCGGTGGTTTTTTTG
TTTGCAAGCAGCAGATTACGCGCAGAAAAAAAGGATCTCAAGAAGATCCTTTGATCTTTTCTACGGGGTC
TGACGCTCAGTGGAACGAAAACTCACGTTAAGGGATTTTGGTCATGCATTCTAGGTGATTAGAAAAACTC
ATCGAGCATCAAATGAAACTGCAATTTATTCATATCAGGATTATCAATACCATATTTTTGAAAAAGCCGT
TTCTGTAATGAAGGAGAAAACTCACCGAGGCAGTTCCATAGGATGGCAAGATCCTGGTATCGGTCTGCGA
TTCCGACTCGTCCAACATCAATACAACCTATTAATTTCCCCTCGTCAAAAATAAGGTTATCAAGTGAGAA
ATCACCATGAGTGACGACTGAATCCGGTGAGAATGGCAAAAGTTTATGCATTTCTTTCCAGACTTGTTCA
ACAGGCCAGCCATTACGCTCGTCATCAAAATCACTCGCATCAACCAAACCGTTATTCATTCGTGATTGCG
CCTGAGCGAGTCGAAATACGCGATCGCTGTTAAAAGGACAATTACAAACAGGAATCGAATGCAACCGGCG
CAGGAACACTGCCAGCGCATCAACAATATTTTCACCTGAATCAGGATATTCTTCTAATACCTGGAATGCT
GTTTTCCCTGGGATCGCAGTGGTGAGTAACCATGCATCATCAGGAGTACGGATAAAATGCTTGATGGTCG
GAAGAGGCATAAATTCCGTCAGCCAGTTTAGTCTGACCATCTCATCTGTAACATCATTGGCAACGCTACC
TTTGCCATGTTTCAGAAACAACTCTGGCGCATCGGGCTTCCCATACAATCGGTAGATTGTCGCACCTGAT
TGCCCGACATTATCGCGAGCCCATTTATACCCATATAAATCAGCATCCATGTTGGAATTTAATCGCGGCC
TTGAGCAAGACGTTTCCCGTTGAATATGGCTCATAACAGAACTTATTATTTCCTTCCTCTTTTCTACAGT
ATTTAAAGATACCCCAAGAAGCTAATTATAACAAGACGAACTCCAATTCACTGTTCCTTGCATTCTAAAA
CCTTAAATACCAGAAAACAGCTTTTTCAAAGTTGTTTTCAAAGTTGGCGTATAACATAGTATCGACGGAG
CCGATTTTGAAACCGCGGTGATCACAGGCAGCAACGCTCTGTCATCGTTACAATCAACATGCTACCCTCC
GCGAGATCATCCGTGTTTCAAACCCGGCAGCTTAGTTGCCGTTCTTCCGAATAGCATCGGTAACATGAGC
AAAGTCTGCCGCCTTACAACGGCTCTCCCGCTGACGCCGTCCCGGACTGATGGGCTGCCTGTATCGAGTG
GTGATTTTGTGCCGAGCTGCCGGTCGGGGAGCTGTTGGCTGGCTGGTGGCAGGATATATTGTGGTGTAAA
CA
